Addgene plasmid #236801: LgBiT-ARRB2 Vector
Purpose: Express LgBiT-ARRB2 Fusion Protein in Mammalian Cells under a CMV promoter
Depositing lab: Promega Corporation.
Backbone
  Vector backbone: pFN218K SmBiT CMV-BlastFlexi Vector
  Vector type: Mammalian Expression
  Selectable markers: Blasticidin
Growth in bacteria
  Bacterial resistance: Kanamycin, 50 μg/mL
  Growth temperature: 37°C
  Growth strain: DH5alpha
  Copy number: High Copy
Gene/Insert
  Gene/Insert name: ARRB2
  Species: H. sapiens (human)
  Mutation: None
  Entrez Gene: ARRB2 (a.k.a. ARB2, ARR2, BARR2)
  Promoter: CMV
  Tag / fusion protein: LgBiT (N terminal on backbone)
  Cloning method: Other
Terms and licenses: Academic/Nonprofit Terms; Industry Terms
How to cite: LgBiT-ARRB2 Vector was a gift from Promega Corporation (Addgene plasmid # 236801)
