[The description below was written by a language model from this plasmid's Addgene catalogue record and pLannotate feature annotations shown in this document.]
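Description:
LgBiT-ARRB2 Vector is a mammalian expression plasmid that produces human beta-arrestin 2 (ARRB2, unmutated) fused at its N terminus to LgBiT, the large subunit of the split NanoLuc luciferase. The catalogue lists a Flexi-type CMV backbone with kanamycin selection in bacteria, high copy number, and blasticidin as the mammalian marker. In the repository's sequenced record (about 6 kb), the expression unit runs from the CMV immediate-early enhancer and promoter through a chimeric β-globin/immunoglobulin intron and a T7 promoter. It continues into a partial NanoLuc reading frame, consistent with LgBiT, followed directly by the ARRB2 coding sequence and an SV40 polyadenylation signal. Propagation relies on a high-copy ColE1/pUC origin, with a cer site that helps keep the plasmid monomeric.

The records disagree on some points. In the sequenced plasmid, the selection cassette is a neo/nptII gene driven by tandem SV40 early and EM7 promoters with a synthetic poly(A) signal. This arrangement gives kanamycin resistance in E. coli and would normally give G418 rather than blasticidin resistance in mammalian cells, and no blasticidin deaminase gene is annotated there. The depositor-supplied sequence (about 7.8 kb) appears to describe a different construct altogether. It is annotated with a CMV-driven IL4R–TEV site–HaloTag fusion, a p15A origin, a loxP site and an SV40-driven BSD cassette, with no ARRB2 or NanoLuc fragment. The selectable marker is therefore uncertain from these records.

LgBiT has little activity alone and regains luminescence when brought together with the small complementary SmBiT peptide. Such a fusion is typically paired with a SmBiT-tagged partner, such as a GPCR, to monitor arrestin recruitment in live cells, although the record states only the expression purpose.
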