Features (pLannotate 1.2.2; 21 found; start..end, strand, type, name):
      3..84      -  polyA_signal   SV40 poly(A) signal: SV40 polyadenylation signal
    107..190     -  CDS            large T antigen (fragment): large T antigen from SV40 (simian virus 40)
    255..620     +  enhancer       CMV enhancer: human cytomegalovirus immediate early enhancer
    622..821     +  promoter       CMV promoter: human cytomegalovirus (CMV) immediate early promoter
    960..1092    +  intron         chimeric intron: chimera between introns from human β-globin and immunoglobulin heavy chain genes
   1136..1154    +  promoter       T7 promoter: promoter for bacteriophage T7 RNA polymerase
   1168..3642    +  CDS            IL4R: IL4RA_HUMAN - Also known as IL4RA. Experimental evidence at protein level: Swiss-Prot protein existence level 1. Soluble IL4R (sIL4R) inhibits IL4-mediated cell proliferation and IL5 up-regulation by T-cells. From Homo sapiens (Human).
   3664..3684    +  CDS            TEV site: tobacco etch virus (TEV) protease recognition and cleavage site
   3700..4583    +  CDS            HaloTag® (fragment): modified bacterial dehalogenase that forms covalent bonds with chloroalkane derivatives
   4594..4622    +  misc_feature   MCS (fragment): pUC18/19 multiple cloning site
   4671..4792    -  polyA_signal   SV40 poly(A) signal: SV40 polyadenylation signal
   4815..4883    -  CDS            large T antigen (fragment): large T antigen from SV40 (simian virus 40)
   4907..4940    +  protein_bind   loxP: Cre-mediated recombination occurs in the 8-bp core sequence (GCATACAT). Cre recombinase
   4950..4997    +  promoter       EM7 promoter: synthetic bacterial promoter&nbsp
   5029..5820    +  CDS            neo: KKA2_KLEPN - Also known as kan, nptII. Experimental evidence at protein level: Swiss-Prot protein existence level 1. Resistance to kanamycin, neomycin, paromomycin, ribostamycin, butirosin and gentamicin B. From Klebsiella pneumoniae.
   6040..6585    +  rep_origin     p15A ori: Plasmids containing the medium-copy-number p15A origin of replication can be propagated in E. coli cells that contain a second plasmid with the ColE1 origin.
   6673..6728    +  rep_origin     RSF ori (fragment): Plasmids containing the RSF 1030 origin of replication can be propagated in E. coli cells that contain additional plasmids with compatible origins.
   6827..6853    -  misc_feature   bom (fragment): basis of mobility region from pBR322
   6869..6917    -  polyA_signal   poly(A) signal: synthetic polyadenylation signal
   6941..7339    -  CDS            BSD: blasticidin S deaminase; Aspergillus terreus BSD; confers resistance to blasticidin
   7370..7727    -  promoter       SV40 promoter: SV40 enhancer and early promoter
>Addgene plasmid #236801 | LgBiT-ARRB2 Vector | depositor full sequence | sequence record 470607 | LgBiT-ARRB2 Vector sequence 7803 bps
CGGCAGTGAAAAAAATGCTTTATTTGTGAAATTTGTGATGCTATTGCTTTATTTGTAACCATTATAAGCT
GCAATAAACAAGTTAACAACAACAATTGCATTCATTTTATGTTTCAGGTTCAGGGGGAGGTGTGGGAGGT
TTTTTAAAGCAAGTAAAACCTCTACAAATGTGGTATGGCTGATTATGATCCGCGGCCGCAATACGTCGAC
GTTATCAGCTGACTTCGTACGAGAGCCTAGGATTATGGCGCGCCACTAGTTATTAATAGTAATCAATTAC
GGGGTCATTAGTTCATAGCCCATATATGGAGTTCCGCGTTACATAACTTACGGTAAATGGCCCGCCTGGC
TGACCGCCCAACGACCCCCGCCCATTGACGTCAATAATGACGTATGTTCCCATAGTAACGCCAATAGGGA
CTTTCCATTGACGTCAATGGGTGGAGTATTTACGGTAAACTGCCCACTTGGCAGTACATCAAGTGTATCA
TATGCCAAGTCCGCCCCCTATTGACGTCAATGACGGTAAATGGCCCGCCTGGCATTATGCCCAGTACATG
ACCTTACGGGACTTTCCTACTTGGCAGTACATCTACGTATTAGTCATCGCTATTACCATGGTGATGCGGT
TTTGGCAGTACACCAATGGGCGTGGATAGCGGTTTGACTCACGGGGATTTCCAAGTCTCCACCCCATTGA
CGTCAATGGGAGTTTGTTTTGGCACCAAAATCAACGGGACTTTCCAAAATGTCGTAATAACCCCGCCCCG
TTGACGCAAATGGGCGGTAGGCGTGTACGGTGGGAGGTCTATATAAGCAGAGCTGGTTTAGTGAACCGTC
AGATCACTAGAAGCTTTATTGCGGTAGTTTATCACAGTTAAATTGCTAACGCAGTCAGTGCTTCTGACAC
AACAGTCTCGAACTTAAGCTGCAGAAGTTGGTCGTGAGGCACTGGGCAGGTAAGTATCAAGGTTACAAGA
CAGGTTTAAGGAGACCAATAGAAACTGGGCTTGTCGAGACAGAGAAGACTCTTGCGTTTCTGATAGGCAC
CTATTGGTCTTACTGACATCCACTTTGCCTTTCTCTCCACAGGTGTCCACTCCCAGTTCAATTACAGCTC
TTAAGGCTAGAGTATTAATACGACTCACTATAGGGCTAGCGATCGCCATGGGGTGGCTTTGCTCTGGGCT
CCTGTTCCCTGTGAGCTGCCTGGTCCTGCTGCAGGTGGCAAGCTCTGGGAACATGAAGGTCTTGCAGGAG
CCCACCTGCGTCTCCGACTACATGAGCATCTCTACTTGCGAGTGGAAGATGAATGGTCCCACCAATTGCA
GCACCGAGCTCCGCCTGTTGTACCAGCTGGTTTTTCTGCTCTCCGAAGCCCACACGTGTATCCCTGAGAA
CAACGGAGGCGCGGGGTGCGTGTGCCACCTGCTCATGGATGACGTGGTCAGTGCGGATAACTATACACTG
GACCTGTGGGCTGGGCAGCAGCTGCTGTGGAAGGGCTCCTTCAAGCCCAGCGAGCATGTGAAACCCAGGG
CCCCAGGAAACCTGACAGTTCACACCAATGTCTCCGACACTCTGCTGCTGACCTGGAGCAACCCGTATCC
CCCTGACAATTACCTGTATAATCATCTCACCTATGCAGTCAACATTTGGAGTGAAAACGACCCGGCAGAT
TTCAGAATCTATAACGTGACCTACCTAGAACCCTCCCTCCGCATCGCAGCCAGCACCCTGAAGTCTGGGA
TTTCCTACAGGGCACGGGTGAGGGCCTGGGCTCAGTGCTATAACACCACCTGGAGTGAGTGGAGCCCCAG
CACCAAGTGGCACAACTCCTACAGGGAGCCCTTCGAGCAGCACCTCCTGCTGGGCGTCAGCGTTTCCTGC
ATTGTCATCCTGGCCGTCTGCCTGTTGTGCTATGTCAGCATCACCAAGATTAAGAAAGAATGGTGGGATC
AGATTCCCAACCCAGCCCGCAGCCGCCTCGTGGCTATAATAATCCAGGATGCTCAGGGGTCACAGTGGGA
GAAGCGGTCCCGAGGCCAGGAACCAGCCAAGTGCCCACACTGGAAGAATTGTCTTACCAAGCTCTTGCCC
TGTTTTCTGGAGCACAACATGAAAAGGGATGAAGATCCTCACAAGGCTGCCAAAGAGATGCCTTTCCAGG
GCTCTGGAAAATCAGCATGGTGCCCAGTGGAGATCAGCAAGACAGTCCTCTGGCCAGAGAGCATCAGCGT
GGTGCGATGTGTGGAGTTGTTTGAGGCCCCGGTGGAGTGTGAGGAGGAGGAGGAGGTAGAGGAAGAAAAA
GGGAGCTTCTGTGCATCGCCTGAGAGCAGCAGGGATGACTTCCAGGAGGGAAGGGAGGGCATTGTGGCCC
GGCTAACAGAGAGCCTGTTCCTGGACCTGCTCGGAGAGGAGAATGGGGGCTTTTGCCAGCAGGACATGGG
GGAGTCATGCCTTCTTCCACCTTCGGGAAGTACGAGTGCTCACATGCCCTGGGATGAGTTCCCAAGTGCA
GGGCCCAAGGAGGCACCTCCCTGGGGCAAGGAGCAGCCTCTCCACCTGGAGCCAAGTCCTCCTGCCAGCC
CGACCCAGAGTCCAGACAACCTGACTTGCACAGAGACGCCCCTCGTCATCGCAGGCAACCCTGCTTACCG
CAGCTTCAGCAACTCCCTGAGCCAGTCACCGTGTCCCAGAGAGCTGGGTCCAGACCCACTGCTGGCCAGA
CACCTGGAGGAAGTAGAACCCGAGATGCCCTGTGTCCCCCAGCTCTCTGAGCCAACCACTGTGCCCCAAC
CTGAGCCAGAAACCTGGGAGCAGATCCTCCGCCGAAATGTCCTCCAGCATGGGGCAGCTGCAGCCCCCGT
CTCGGCCCCCACCAGTGGCTATCAGGAGTTTGTACATGCGGTGGAGCAGGGTGGCACCCAGGCCAGTGCG
GTGGTGGGCTTGGGTCCCCCAGGAGAGGCTGGTTACAAGGCCTTCTCAAGCCTGCTTGCCAGCAGTGCTG
TGTCCCCAGAGAAATGTGGGTTTGGGGCTAGCAGTGGGGAAGAGGGGTATAAGCCTTTCCAAGACCTCAT
TCCTGGCTGCCCTGGGGACCCTGCCCCAGTCCCTGTCCCCTTGTTCACCTTTGGACTGGACAGGGAGCCA
CCTCGCAGTCCGCAGAGCTCACATCTCCCAAGCAGCTCCCCAGAGCACCTGGGTCTGGAGCCGGGGGAAA
AGGTAGAGGACATGCCAAAGCCCCCACTTCCCCAGGAGCAGGCCACAGACCCCCTTGTGGACAGCCTGGG
CAGTGGCATTGTCTACTCAGCCCTTACCTGCCACCTGTGCGGCCACCTGAAACAGTGTCATGGCCAGGAG
GATGGTGGCCAGACCCCTGTCATGGCCAGTCCTTGCTGTGGCTGCTGCTGTGGAGACAGGTCCTCGCCCC
CTACAACCCCCCTGAGGGCCCCAGACCCCTCTCCAGGTGGGGTTCCACTGGAGGCCAGTCTGTGTCCGGC
CTCCCTGGCACCCTCGGGCATCTCAGAGAAGAGTAAATCCTCATCATCCTTCCATCCTGCCCCTGGCAAT
GCTCAGAGCTCAAGCCAGACCCCCAAAATCGTGAACTTTGTCTCCGTGGGACCCACATACATGAGGGTCT
CTGTTTCTCTCGAGCCAACCACTGAGGATCTGTACTTTCAGAGCGATAACGATGGATCCGAAATCGGTAC
TGGCTTTCCATTCGACCCCCATTATGTGGAAGTCCTGGGCGAGCGCATGCACTACGTCGATGTTGGTCCG
CGCGATGGCACCCCTGTGCTGTTCCTGCACGGTAACCCGACCTCCTCCTACGTGTGGCGCAACATCATCC
CGCATGTTGCACCGACCCATCGCTGCATTGCTCCAGACCTGATCGGTATGGGCAAATCCGACAAACCAGA
CCTGGGTTATTTCTTCGACGACCACGTCCGCTTCATGGATGCCTTCATCGAAGCCCTGGGTCTGGAAGAG
GTCGTCCTGGTCATTCACGACTGGGGCTCCGCTCTGGGTTTCCACTGGGCCAAGCGCAATCCAGAGCGCG
TCAAAGGTATTGCATTTATGGAGTTCATCCGCCCTATCCCGACCTGGGACGAATGGCCAGAATTTGCCCG
CGAGACCTTCCAGGCCTTCCGCACCACCGACGTCGGCCGCAAGCTGATCATCGATCAGAACGTTTTTATC
GAGGGTACGCTGCCGATGGGTGTCGTCCGCCCGCTGACTGAAGTCGAGATGGACCATTACCGCGAGCCGT
TCCTGAATCCTGTTGACCGCGAGCCACTGTGGCGCTTCCCAAACGAGCTGCCAATCGCCGGTGAGCCAGC
GAACATCGTCGCGCTGGTCGAAGAATACATGGACTGGCTGCACCAGTCCCCTGTCCCGAAGCTGCTGTTC
TGGGGCACCCCAGGCGTTCTGATCCCACCGGCCGAAGCCGCTCGCCTGGCCAAAAGCCTGCCTAACTGCA
AGGCTGTGGACATCGGCCCGGGTCTGAATCTGCTGCAAGAAGACAACCCGGACCTGATCGGCAGCGAGAT
CGCGCGCTGGCTGTCTACTCTGGAGATTTCCGGTTAATAGAATTCTAGAGTCGACCTGCAGGCATGCAAG
CTGATTTGGCTGCTGCCACCGCTGAGCAAGGCCGCTTCGAGCAGACATGATAAGATACATTGATGAGTTT
GGACAAACCACAACTAGAATGCAGTGAAAAAAATGCTTTATTTGTGAAATTTGTGATGCTATTGCTTTAT
TTGTAACCATTATAAGCTGCAATAAACAAGTTAACAACAACAATTGCATTCATTTTATGTTTCAGGTTCA
GGGGGAGATGTGGGAGGTTTTTTTAAGCAAGTAAAACCTCTACAAATGTGGTAAAATCTTAATTAAGAAT
TCTAATATAACTTCGTATAGCATACATTATACGAAGTTATGGATCCACTGTTGACAATTAATCATCGGCA
TAGTATATCGGCATAGTATAATACGACAAGGTGAGGAACTAAACCCAGGAGGCAGATCATGATTGAACAA
GATGGATTGCACGCAGGTTCTCCGGCCGCTTGGGTGGAGAGGCTATTCGGCTATGACTGGGCACAACAGA
CAATCGGCTGCTCTGATGCCGCCGTGTTCCGGCTGTCAGCGCAGGGGCGCCCGGTTCTTTTTGTCAAGAC
CGACCTGTCCGGTGCCCTGAATGAACTGCAGGACGAGGCAGCGCGGCTATCGTGGCTGGCCACGACGGGC
GTTCCTTGCGCAGCTGTGCTCGACGTTGTCACTGAAGCGGGAAGGGACTGGCTGCTATTGGGCGAAGTGC
CGGGGCAGGATCTCCTGTCATCTCACCTTGCTCCTGCCGAGAAAGTATCCATCATGGCTGATGCAATGCG
GCGGCTGCATACGCTTGATCCGGCTACCTGCCCATTCGACCACCAAGCGAAACATCGCATCGAGCGAGCA
CGTACTCGGATGGAAGCCGGTCTTGTCGATCAGGATGATCTGGACGAAGAGCATCAGGGGCTCGCGCCAG
CCGAACTGTTCGCCAGGCTCAAGGCGCGCATGCCCGACGGCGAGGATCTCGTCGTGACCCATGGCGATGC
CTGCTTGCCGAATATCATGGTGGAAAATGGCCGCTTTTCTGGATTCATCGACTGTGGCCGGCTGGGTGTG
GCGGACCGCTATCAGGACATAGCGTTGGCTACCCGTGATATTGCTGAAGAGCTTGGCGGCGAATGGGCTG
ACCGCTTCCTCGTGCTTTACGGTATCGCCGCTCCCGATTCGCAGCGCATCGCCTTCTATCGCCTTCTTGA
CGAGTTCTTCTGATTCGAAATGACCGACCAAGCGACGCCCAACCGGTATCAGCTCACTCAAAGGCGGTAA
TACGGTTATCCACAGAATCAGGGGATAACGCAGGAAAGAACATGTCAAACATGAGAATTACAACTTATAT
CGTATGGGGCTGACTTCAGGTGCTACATTTGAAGAGATAAATTGCACTGAAATCTAGAAATATTTTATCT
GATTAATAAGATGATCTTCTTGAGATCGTTTTGGTCTGCGCGTAATCTCTTGCTCTGAAAACGAAAAAAC
CGCCTTGCAGGGCGGTTTTTCGAAGGTTCTCTGAGCTACCAACTCTTTGAACCGAGGTAACTGGCTTGGA
GGAGCGCAGTCACCAAAACTTGTCCTTTCAGTTTAGCCTTAACCGGCGCATGACTTCAAGACTAACTCCT
CTAAATCAATTACCAGTGGCTGCTGCCAGTGGTGCTTTTGCATGTCTTTCCGGGTTGGACTCAAGACGAT
AGTTACCGGATAAGGCGCAGCGGTCGGACTGAACGGGGGGTTCGTGCATACAGTCCAGCTTGGAGCGAAC
TGCCTACCCGGAACTGAGTGTCAGGCGTGGAATGAGACAAACGCGGCCATAACAGCGGAATGACACCGGT
AAACCGAAAGGCAGGAACAGGAGAGCGCACGAGGGAGCCGCCAGGGGGAAACGCCTGGTATCTTTATAGT
CCTGTCGGGTTTCGCCACCACTGATTTGAGCGTCAGATTTCGTGATGCTTGTCAGGGGGGCGGAGCCTAT
GGAAAAACGGCTTTGCCGCGGCCCTCTCACTTCCCTGTTAAGTATCTTCCTGGCATCTTCCAGGAAATCT
CCGCCCCGTTCGTAAGCCATTTCCGCTCGCCGCAGTCGAACGACCGAGCGTAGCGAGTCAGTGAGCGAGG
AAGCGGAATATATCCTGTATCACATATTCTGCTGACGCACCGGTGCAGCCTTTTTTCTCCTGCCACATGA
AGCACTTCACTGACACCCTCATCAGTGCCAACATAGTAAGCCAGTATACACTCCGCTAGCGCTGATGTCC
GGAATCGTCACACAAAAAACCAACACACAGATGTAATGAAAATAAAGATATTTTATTGCGGCCATCGTGA
TGGCTAGAGTTTAGCCCTCCCACACATAACCAGAGGGCAGCAATTCACGAATCCCAACTGCCGTCGGCTG
TCCATCACTGTCCTTCACTATGGCTTTGATCCCAGGATGCAGATCGAGAAGCACCTGTCGGCACCGTCCG
CAGGGGCTCAAGATGCCCCTGTTCTCATTTCCGATCGCGACGATACAAGTCAGGTTGCCAGCTGCCGCAG
CAGCAGCAGTGCCCAGCACCACGAGTTCTGCACAAGGTCCCCCAGTAAAATGATATACATTGACACCAGT
GAAGATGCGGCCGTCGCTAGAGAGAGCTGCGCTGGCGACGCTGTAGTCTTCAGAGATGGGGATGCTGTTG
ATTGTAGCCGTTGCTCTTTCAATGAGGGTGGATTCTTCTTGAGACAAAGGCTTGGCCATGGTGGCGCTAG
TGTCAGAAGAATCGAGCTTTTTGCAAAAGCCTAGGCCTCCAAAAAAGCCTCCTCACTACTTCTGGAATAG
CTCAGAGGCCGAGGCGGCCTCGGCCTCTGCATAAATAAAAAAAATTAGTCAGCCATGGGGCGGAGAATGG
GCGGAACTGGGCGGAGTTAGGGGCGGGATGGGCGGAGTTAGGGGCGGGACTATGGTTGCTGACTAATTGA
GATGCATGCTTTGCATACTTCTGCCTGCTGGGGAGCCTGGGGACTTTCCACACCTGGTTGCTGACTAATT
GAGATGCATGCTTTGCATACTTCTGCCTGCTGGGGAGCCTGGGGACTTTCCACACCCTAACTGACACACA
TTCCACAGCTGGTTCTTTCCGCCTCAGAAGGTACCTAACCAAGTTCCTCTTTCAGAGGTTATTTCAGGCC
ATGGTGCTGCGCAAGACGCGTTAATTAAGACGT
