Features (pLannotate 1.2.2; 20 found; start..end, strand, type, name):
    292..765     -  CDS            Nluc (fragment): NanoLuc® luciferase human codon-optimized
    779..797     -  promoter       T7 promoter: promoter for bacteriophage T7 RNA polymerase
    841..973     -  intron         chimeric intron: chimera between introns from human β-globin and immunoglobulin heavy chain genes
   1112..1311    -  promoter       CMV promoter: human cytomegalovirus (CMV) immediate early promoter
   1313..1690    -  enhancer       CMV enhancer: human cytomegalovirus immediate early enhancer
   1883..2166    -  misc_feature   cer region: ColE1-derived recombination site that helps to maintain plasmids as monomers
   2282..2870    +  rep_origin     ori: high-copy-number ColE1/pMB1/pBR322/pUC origin of replication
   2999..3088    +  CDS            tnpA (fragment): TN5P_ECOLX - Also known as tnp. Experimental evidence at protein level: Swiss-Prot protein existence level 1. Mediates transposition of transposon Tn5 by a 'cut and paste' mechanism. First, the monomeric transposase binds the 19 bp inverted DNA repeats flanking the transposon. Then, dimerization of the DNA- bound transposase creates a synaptic DNA complex. After nicking of the first DNA strand, excision of the transposon proceeds through a series of intermediates. The transposase then mediates the insertion of the transposon at a new site by strand transfer. The activity of the wild- type tran
   3109..3157    -  polyA_signal   poly(A) signal: synthetic polyadenylation signal
   3224..4015    -  CDS            neo: KKA2_KLEPN - Also known as kan, nptII. Experimental evidence at protein level: Swiss-Prot protein existence level 1. Resistance to kanamycin, neomycin, paromomycin, ribostamycin, butirosin and gentamicin B. From Klebsiella pneumoniae.
   4047..4094    -  promoter       EM7 promoter: synthetic bacterial promoter&nbsp
   4109..4466    -  promoter       SV40 promoter: SV40 enhancer and early promoter
   4531..4582    +  misc_feature   bom (fragment): basis of mobility region from pBR322
   4583..4615    -  rep_origin     M13 ori (fragment): M13 bacteriophage origin of replication; arrow indicates direction of (+) strand synthesis
   4620..4688    +  CDS            large T antigen (fragment): large T antigen from SV40 (simian virus 40)
   4711..4832    +  polyA_signal   SV40 poly(A) signal: SV40 polyadenylation signal
   4854..4873    -  terminator     T7 terminator (fragment): transcription terminator for bacteriophage T7 RNA polymerase
   4881..4930    -  CDS            SET1 (fragment): solubility-enhancement tag derived from T7 phage gene 10B
   4937..4992    -  misc_feature   MCS: pUC18/19 multiple cloning site
   5001..234     -  CDS            ARRB2 (across the origin): ARRB2_HUMAN - Also known as ARB2, ARR2. Experimental evidence at protein level: Swiss-Prot protein existence level 1. Functions in regulating agonist-mediated G-protein coupled receptor (GPCR) signaling by mediating both receptor desensitization and resensitization processes. During homologous desensitization, beta- arrestins bind to the GPRK-phosphorylated receptor and sterically preclude its coupling to the cognate G-protein; the binding appears to require additional receptor determinants exposed only in the active receptor conformation. The beta-arrestins target many receptors for internali
>Addgene plasmid #236801 | LgBiT-ARRB2 Vector | addgene full sequence | sequence record 472500 | Addgene NGS Result
TTTGCGGAAGGACAAGCCCAGCACATCCAGGTCTTCACGGCCATAGCGGAAGGCGCAGGTGAGGGTCACA
AACACTTTGCGGTCCTTCAGGTAGTCAGGGTCCACAAGCACCACGCCATCTACAGGGTCCACTTTGTCCA
GGTGATCTACGAAGTCCCGCTTGCCCAAGTACACGGTGAGCTTGCAGTTAGGGCTCGACTTCTTGAAGAC
CCTGGTCCCGGGTTTCTCCCCCATGGCGATCGCACCGCTCGAGCCTCCACCTCCGCTCCCGCCACCACCG
GAGCTCCCACTGTTGATGGTTACTCGGAACAGCATGGAGCCGTCGGGGGTGATCAGGCGCTCGTCGATAA
TTTTGTTGCCGTTCCACAGGGTCCCTGTTACAGTGATCTTTTTGCCGTCGAACACGGCGATGCCTTCATA
CGGCCGTCCGAAATAGTTCAGCATGTTCGGCGTAACCCCGTCGATTACCAGTGTGCCATAGGGCAGGATC
ACCTTAAAGTGATGATCATCCACAGGGTACACCACCTTAAACACCTCTTCGATCTGGGCCATTTGGTCGG
CGCTCAGACCTTCATACGGGATGATGACATGGATGTCGATCTTCAGGGCATTTTCACCGCTCCGGACAAT
CCTTTGGATCGGAGTTACGGACACGGCGAGATTCTGCAGCAAACTGGACACACCTCCCTGTTCAAGGACT
TGGTCCAGGTTGTAGGCGGCTGTCTGTTCCCAGTCCCCAACGAAATCTTCGAGTGTGAAGACCATGGTGA
GCGCTAGCCCTATAGTGAGTCGTATTAATACTCTAGCCTTAAGAGCTGTAATTGAACTGGGAGTGGACAC
CTGTGGAGAGAAAGGCAAAGTGGATGTCAGTAAGACCAATAGGTGCCTATCAGAAACGCAAGAGTCTTCT
CTGTCTCGACAAGCCCAGTTTCTATTGGTCTCCTTAAACCTGTCTTGTAACCTTGATACTTACCTGCCCA
GTGCCTCACGACCAACTTCTGCAGCTTAAGTTCGAGACTGTTGTGTCAGAAGCACTGACTGCGTTAGCAA
TTTAACTGTGATAAACTACCGCAATAAAGCTTCTAGTGATCTGACGGTTCACTAAACCAGCTCTGCTTAT
ATAGACCTCCCACCGTACACGCCTACCGCCCATTTGCGTCAACGGGGCGGGGTTATTACGACATTTTGGA
AAGTCCCGTTGATTTTGGTGCCAAAACAAACTCCCATTGACGTCAATGGGGTGGAGACTTGGAAATCCCC
GTGAGTCAAACCGCTATCCACGCCCATTGGTGTACTGCCAAAACCGCATCACCATGGTAATAGCGATGAC
TAATACGTAGATGTACTGCCAAGTAGGAAAGTCCCGTAAGGTCATGTACTGGGCATAATGCCAGGCGGGC
CATTTACCGTCATTGACGTCAATAGGGGGCGGACTTGGCATATGATACACTTGATGTACTGCCAAGTGGG
CAGTTTACCGTAAATACTCCACCCATTGACGTCAATGGAAAGTCCCTATTGGCGTTACTATGGGAACATA
CGTCATTATTGACGTCAATGGGCGGGGGTCGTTGGGCGGTCAGCCAGGCGGGCCATTTACCGTAAGTTAT
GTAACGCGGAACTCCATATATGGGCTATGAACTAATGACCCCGTAATTGATTACTATTAATAACTAGTCA
ATAATCAATGCCAACATGGCGGTCATATTGGACATGAGCCAATATAAATGTACATATTATGATATAGATA
CAACGTATGCAATGGCCAATAGCCAATATTGATTTATGCTATATAACCAATGAATAATATGGCTAATGGC
CAATATTGAAGATCTCGATCCTCTACGCCGGACGCATCGTGGCCGGAGTACTGCGGTTTATCTCGATGGC
TACGAGGGCAGACAGTAAGTGGATTTACCATAATCCCTTAATTGTACGCACCGCTAAAACGCGTTCAGCG
CGATCACGGCAGCAGACAGGTAAAAATGGCAACAAACCACCCGAAAAACTGCCGCAATCGCGCCTGATAA
ATTTTAACCGTATGAATACCTATGCAACCAGAGGGTACAGGCCACATTACCCCCACTTAATCCACTGAAG
CTGCCATTTTTCATGGTTTCACCATCCCAGCGAAGGGCCATCCAGCGTGCGTTCCTGTATTTCCGGACTA
TAAAAGGATCTAGGTGAAGATCCTTTTTGATAATCTCATGACCAAAATCCCTTAACGTGAGTTTTCGTTC
CACTGAGCGTCAGACCCCGTAGAAAAGATCAAAGGATCTTCTTGAAATCCTTTTTTTCTGCGCGTAATCT
GCTGCTTGCAAACAAAAAAACCACCGCTACCAGCGGTGGTTTGTTTGCCGGATCAAGAGCTACCAACTCT
TTTTCCGAAGGTAACTGGCTTCAGCAGAGCGCAGATACCAAATACTGTCCTTCTAGTGTAGCCGTAGTTA
GGCCACCACTTCAAGAACTCTGTAGCACCGCCTACATACCTCGCTCTGCTAATCCTGTTACCAGTGGCTG
CTGCCAGTGGCGATAAGTCGTGTCTTACCGGGTTGGACTCAAGACGATAGTTACCGGATAAGGCGCAGCG
GTCGGGCTGAACGGGGGGTTCGTGCACACAGCCCAGCTTGGAGCGAACGACCTACACCGAACTGAGATAC
CTACAGCGTGAGCTATGAGAAAGCGCCACGCTTCCCGAAGGGAGAAAGGCGGACAGGTATCCGGTAAGCG
GCAGGGTCGGAACAGGAGAGCGCACGAGGGAGCTTCCAGGGGGAAACGCCTGGTATCTTTATAGTCCTGT
CGGGTTTCGCCACCTCTGACTTGAGCGTCGATTTTTGTGATGCTCGTCAGGGGGGCGGAGCCTATGGAAA
AACGCCAGCAACGCGGCCTTTTTACGGTTCCTGGCCTTTTGCTGGCCTTTTGCTCACATGTTCTTTCCTG
CGTTATCCCCTGATTCTGTGGATAACCGTATTACCGCCTTTGAGTGAGCTGATACCGGGTAGAAAGCCAG
TCCGCAGAAACGGTGCTGACCCCGGATGAATGTCAGCTACTGGGCTATCTGGACAAGGGAAAACGCAAGC
GCAAAGAGGATCCTTATCGCTATCGATTCACACAAAAAACCAACACACAGATGTAATGAAAATAAAGATA
TTTTATTGCGGCCATCGTGATGGCAGGTTGGGCGTCGCTTGGTCGGTCATTTCGAACCCCAGAGTCCCGC
TCAGAAGAACTCGTCAAGAAGGCGATAGAAGGCGATGCGCTGCGAATCGGGAGCGGCGATACCGTAAAGC
ACGAGGAAGCGGTCAGCCCATTCGCCGCCAAGCTCTTCAGCAATATCACGGGTAGCCAACGCTATGTCCT
GATAGCGGTCCGCCACACCCAGCCGGCCACAGTCGATGAATCCAGAAAAGCGGCCATTTTCCACCATGAT
ATTCGGCAAGCAGGCATCGCCATGGGTCACGACGAGATCCTCGCCGTCGGGCATGCGCGCCTTGAGCCTG
GCGAACAGTTCGGCTGGCGCGAGCCCCTGATGCTCTTCGTCCAGATCATCCTGATCGACAAGACCGGCTT
CCATCCGAGTACGTGCTCGCTCGATGCGATGTTTCGCTTGGTGGTCGAATGGGCAGGTAGCCGGATCAAG
CGTATGCAGCCGCCGCATTGCATCAGCCATGATGGATACTTTCTCGGCAGGAGCAAGGTGAGATGACAGG
AGATCCTGCCCCGGCACTTCGCCCAATAGCAGCCAGTCCCTTCCCGCTTCAGTGACAACGTCGAGCACAG
CTGCGCAAGGAACGCCCGTCGTGGCCAGCCACGATAGCCGCGCTGCCTCGTCCTGCAGTTCATTCAGGGC
ACCGGACAGGTCGGTCTTGACAAAAAGAACCGGGCGCCCCTGCGCTGACAGCCGGAACACGGCGGCATCA
GAGCAGCCGATTGTCTGTTGTGCCCAGTCATAGCCGAATAGCCTCTCCACCCAAGCGGCCGGAGAACCTG
CGTGCAATCCATCTTGTTCAATCATGATCTGCCTCCTGGGTTTAGTTCCTCACCTTGTCGTATTATACTA
TGCCGATATACTATGCCGATGATTAATTGTCAACAGTTAATTAAGCTTTTTGCAAAAGCCTAGGCCTCCA
AAAAAGCCTCCTCACTACTTCTGGAATAGCTCAGAGGCCGAGGCGGCCTCGGCCTCTGCATAAATAAAAA
AAATTAGTCAGCCATGGGGCGGAGAATGGGCGGAACTGGGCGGAGTTAGGGGCGGGATGGGCGGAGTTAG
GGGCGGGACTATGGTTGCTGACTAATTGAGATGCATGCTTTGCATACTTCTGCCTGCTGGGGAGCCTGGG
GACTTTCCACACCTGGTTGCTGACTAATTGAGATGCATGCTTTGCATACTTCTGCCTGCTGGGGAGCCTG
GGGACTTTCCACACCCTAACTGACACACATTCCACAGCTGGTTCTTTCCGCCTCAGAAGGTACCTAACCA
AGTTCCTCTTTCAGAGGTTATTTCAGGCCATGGTGCTGCGCAGATCCGCGTATGCGGTGTGAAATACCGC
ACAGATGCGTAAGGAGAAAATACCGCATCAGGAAATTGTAAGCGTTAATATTTTGTTAAAATTCGATTTT
ACCACATTTGTAGAGGTTTTACTTGCTTAAAAAAACCTCCCACATCTCCCCCTGAACCTGAAACATAAAA
TGAATGCAATTGTTGTTGTTAACTTGTTTATTGCAGCTTATAATGGTTACAAATAAAGCAATAGCATCAC
AAATTTCACAAATAAAGCATTTTTTTCACTGCATTCTAGTTGTGGTTTGTCCAAACTCATCAATGTATCT
TATCATGTCTGCTCGAAGCGGCCGCCCCAAGGGGTTATGCTAGTTATTGCTCAGCGGTGGCAGCAGCCAA
CTCAGCTTCCTTTCGGGCTTTGTTAGCAGCCGGATCAGCTTGCATGCCTGCAGGTCGACTCTAGAGGATC
CCCGGGTACCGAGCCCGAATTCGTTTAAACGCAGAGTTGATCATCATAGTCGTCATCCTTCATCCCCTTC
AGCCGAAGCCGGGCAAAGTCCTCAAACACAATGTCATCATCTGTGGCATAGTTGGTATCAAATTCAATGA
GGTTGGTGTCCACAGGGACATCTGTCTCCGGAGCGGCTGACTGGGGTCTGGGGAGGGGGATGTGGTCGTG
GGGCTTGGGGTGCATAAGAACAAAAGGCAGCTCCACAGAGACATCCCCGCCTCGAGACACCACCAGCTTC
ACCTTGACCCTGTAGGACACCAGGATTCCCAGCACCTCCTTGTTGGCACCCTCCTTCACGATGGTGCTGG
AAGCCAGGTTGGTGTCCTCGTGCTTGAGTTTCCCATCCAGGGCGAGACCCCGCTTCTCCCGGTTGTCGCT
GAGCAGTGGGGTTATGGTGTACACCTTACAGAATGTGGAGCTGGGAGATACCTGGTCATCTTGTTCGAGT
TGAGCCACAGGACACTTGTACTGGGCGGTGCTGAAGAGGCAGATGTCGGCGTACTGTCTCACAGAGACTT
TGATCTTCTTGACGGTCTTGGTGGAGTTGTTGGTGACGTGGACATTTACATTGAGGGGCTCCCCATGGTA
GTACAGCTCCTTGTCCAGGGAAGCCTCGAGGTGCAGGGACCGGTCAGACATGAGGAAGTGGCGTGTGGTT
TCGGCTGAAGGCTGGGGGCCGGGTTTCTCCGGGGCGAACTGCACCTTTCGGATCACCAGCCGCACAGAGT
TCCTTTTGTGGCTTTTCTCTTCTAGTGATTTAGCACAGAAGGCTCGAATCTCAAAGTCTACGCCGCAGGC
CTTTCCTGTATCCTCTGGGCCTGGCTGCAGTGTGACGGAGCATGGAAGATTCTGGGGTATGGTGAAGAAG
AAGGGGTGGGCATGCTGGCCCAGCTTCCTCAGCAGCCGGTCCTGCAGGCGGGTGGGGGGCCGGGGTGGGT
TGGGCACCGGGGGGAAGGCCTGGTAGGTGGCGATGAACAGGTC
